>Addgene plasmid #182388 | pRSFDuet-1_VNp6-mNeongreen | addgene full sequence | sequence record 360490 | Addgene NGS Result
GGGGAATTGTGAGCGGATAACAATTCCCCTGTAGAAATAATTTTGTTTAACTTTAATAAGGAGATATACC
ATGGGCAGCAGCCATCACCATCATCACCACAGCCAGGATCCGAATTCGAGCTCGGCGCGCCTGCAGGTCG
ACAAGCTTGCGGCCGCATAATGCTTAAGTCGAACAGAAAGTAATCGTATTGTACACGGCCGCATAATCGA
AATTAATACGACTCACTATAGGGGAATTGTGAGCGGATAACAATTCCCCATCTTAGTATATTAGTTAAGT
ATAAGAAGGAGATATACATATGGATGTATTCAAGAAAGGATTTTCAATAGCCGATGAGGGAGTTGTGGGA
GCTGTTGAGAAAACCGATCAGGGTGTGACAGAAGCAGCAGAAAAGACAAAAGAGGGTGTTATGAGATCTG
GAGGAAGCGGAATGGTGAGCAAGGGCGAGGAGGATAACATGGCCTCTCTCCCAGCGACACATGAGTTACA
CATCTTTGGCTCCATCAACGGTGTGGACTTTGACATGGTGGGTCAGGGCACCGGCAATCCAAATGATGGT
TATGAGGAGTTAAACCTGAAGTCCACCAAGGGTGACCTCCAGTTCTCCCCCTGGATTCTGGTCCCTCATA
TCGGGTATGGCTTCCATCAGTACCTGCCCTACCCTGACGGGATGTCGCCTTTCCAGGCCGCGATGGTAGA
TGGCTCCGGATACCAAGTCCATCGCACAATGCAGTTTGAAGATGGTGCCTCCCTTACTGTTAACTACCGC
TACACCTACGAGGGAAGCCACATCAAAGGAGAGGCCCAGGTGAAGGGGACTGGTTTCCCTGCTGACGGTC
CTGTGATGACCAACTCGCTGACCGCTGCGGACTGGTGCAGGTCGAAGAAGACTTACCCCAACGACAAAAC
CATCATCAGTACCTTTAAGTGGAGTTACACCACTGGAAATGGCAAGCGCTACCGGAGCACTGCGCGGACC
ACCTACACCTTTGCCAAGCCAATGGCGGCTAACTATCTGAAGAACCAGCCGATGTACGTGTTCCGTAAGA
CGGAGCTCAAGCACTCCAAGACCGAGCTCAACTTCAAGGAGTGGCAAAAGGCCTTTACCGATGTGATGGG
CATGGACGAGCTGTACAAGGCTAGCGGAGGAAGCGGAGGTACCCATCATCATCATCATCATTAACTCGAG
TCTGGTAAAGAAACCGCTGCTGCGAAATTTGAACGCCAGCACATGGACTCGTCTACTAGCGCAGCTTAAT
TAACCTAGGCTGCTGCCACCGCTGAGCAATAACTAGCATAACCCCTTGGGGCCTCTAAACGGGTCTTGAG
GGGTTTTTTGCTGAAACCTCAGGCATTTGAGAAGCACACGGTCACACTGCTTCCGGTAGTCAATAAACCG
GTAAACCAGCAATAGACATAAGCGGCTATTTAACGACCCTGCCCTGAACCGACGACAAGCTGACGACCGG
GTCTCCGCAAGTGGCACTTTTCGGGGAAATGTGCGCGGAACCCCTATTTGTTTATTTTTCTAAATACATT
CAAATATGTATCCGCTCATGAATTAATTCTTAGAAAAACTCATCGAGCATCAAATGAAACTGCAATTTAT
TCATATCAGGATTATCAATACCATATTTTTGAAAAAGCCGTTTCTGTAATGAAGGAGAAAACTCACCGAG
GCAGTTCCATAGGATGGCAAGATCCTGGTATCGGTCTGCGATTCCGACTCGTCCAACATCAATACAACCT
ATTAATTTCCCCTCGTCAAAAATAAGGTTATCAAGTGAGAAATCACCATGAGTGACGACTGAATCCGGTG
AGAATGGCAAAAGTTTATGCATTTCTTTCCAGACTTGTTCAACAGGCCAGCCATTACGCTCGTCATCAAA
ATCACTCGCATCAACCAAACCGTTATTCATTCGTGATTGCGCCTGAGCGAGACGAAATACGCGGTCGCTG
TTAAAAGGACAATTACAAACAGGAATCGAATGCAACCGGCGCAGGAACACTGCCAGCGCATCAACAATAT
TTTCACCTGAATCAGGATATTCTTCTAATACCTGGAATGCTGTTTTCCCGGGGATCGCAGTGGTGAGTAA
CCATGCATCATCAGGAGTACGGATAAAATGCTTGATGGTCGGAAGAGGCATAAATTCCGTCAGCCAGTTT
AGTCTGACCATCTCATCTGTAACATCATTGGCAACGCTACCTTTGCCATGTTTCAGAAACAACTCTGGCG
CATCGGGCTTCCCATACAATCGATAGATTGTCGCACCTGATTGCCCGACATTATCGCGAGCCCATTTATA
CCCATATAAATCAGCATCCATGTTGGAATTTAATCGCGGCCTAGAGCAAGACGTTTCCCGTTGAATATGG
CTCATACTCTTCCTTTTTCAATATTATTGAAGCATTTATCAGGGTTATTGTCTCATGAGCGGATACATAT
TTGAATGTATTTAGAAAAATAAACAAATAGGCATGCAGCGCTCTTCCGCTTCCTCGCTCACTGACTCGCT
ACGCTCGGTCGTTCGACTGCGGCGAGCGGTGTCAGCTCACTCAAAAGCGGTAATACGGTTATCCACAGAA
TCAGGGGATAAAGCCGGAAAGAACATGTGAGCAAAAAGCAAAGCACCGGAAGAAGCCAACGCCGCAGGCG
TTTTTCCATAGGCTCCGCCCCCCTGACGAGCATCACAAAAATCGACGCTCAAGCCAGAGGTGGCGAAACC
CGACAGGACTATAAAGATACCAGGCGTTTCCCCCTGGAAGCTCCCTCGTGCGCTCTCCTGTTCCGACCCT
GCCGCTTACCGGATACCTGTCCGCCTTTCTCCCTTCGGGAAGCGTGGCGCTTTCTCATAGCTCACGCTGT
TGGTATCTCAGTTCGGTGTAGGTCGTTCGCTCCAAGCTGGGCTGTGTGCACGAACCCCCCGTTCAGCCCG
ACCGCTGCGCCTTATCCGGTAACTATCGTCTTGAGTCCAACCCGGTAAGACACGACTTATCGCCACTGGC
AGCAGCCATTGGTAACTGATTTAGAGGACTTTGTCTTGAAGTTATGCACCTGTTAAGGCTAAACTGAAAG
AACAGATTTTGGTGAGTGCGGTCCTCCAACCCACTTACCTTGGTTCAAAGAGTTGGTAGCTCAGCGAACC
TTGAGAAAACCACCGTTGGTAGCGGTGGTTTTTCTTTATTTATGAGATGATGAATCAATCGGTCTATCAA
GTCAACGAACAGCTATTCCGTTACTCTAGATTTCAGTGCAATTTATCTCTTCAAATGTAGCACCTGAAGT
CAGCCCCATACGATATAAGTTGTAATTCTCATGTTAGTCATGCCCCGCGCCCACCGGAAGGAGCTGACTG
GGTTGAAGGCTCTCAAGGGCATCGGTCGAGATCCCGGTGCCTAATGAGTGAGCTAACTTACATTAATTGC
GTTGCGCTCACTGCCCGCTTTCCAGTCGGGAAACCTGTCGTGCCAGCTGCATTAATGAATCGGCCAACGC
GCGGGGAGAGGCGGTTTGCGTATTGGGCGCCAGGGTGGTTTTTCTTTTCACCAGTGAGACGGGCAACAGC
TGATTGCCCTTCACCGCCTGGCCCTGAGAGAGTTGCAGCAAGCGGTCCACGCTGGTTTGCCCCAGCAGGC
GAAAATCCTGTTTGATGGTGGTTAACGGCGGGATATAACATGAGCTGTCTTCGGTATCGTCGTATCCCAC
TACCGAGATGTCCGCACCAACGCGCAGCCCGGACTCGGTAATGGCGCGCATTGCGCCCAGCGCCATCTGA
TCGTTGGCAACCAGCATCGCAGTGGGAACGATGCCCTCATTCAGCATTTGCATGGTTTGTTGAAAACCGG
ACATGGCACTCCAGTCGCCTTCCCGTTCCGCTATCGGCTGAATTTGATTGCGAGTGAGATATTTATGCCA
GCCAGCCAGACGCAGACGCGCCGAGACAGAACTTAATGGGCCCGCTAACAGCGCGATTTGCTGGTGACCC
AATGCGACCAGATGCTCCACGCCCAGTCGCGTACCGTCTTCATGGGAGAAAATAATACTGTTGATGGGTG
TCTGGTCAGAGACATCAAGAAATAACGCCGGAACATTAGTGCAGGCAGCTTCCACAGCAATGGCATCCTG
GTCATCCAGCGGATAGTTAATGATCAGCCCACTGACGCGTTGCGCGAGAAGATTGTGCACCGCCGCTTTA
CAGGCTTCGACGCCGCTTCGTTCTACCATCGACACCACCACGCTGGCACCCAGTTGATCGGCGCGAGATT
TAATCGCCGCGACAATTTGCGACGGCGCGTGCAGGGCCAGACTGGAGGTGGCAACGCCAATCAGCAACGA
CTGTTTGCCCGCCAGTTGTTGTGCCACGCGGTTGGGAATGTAATTCAGCTCCGCCATCGCCGCTTCCACT
TTTTCCCGCGTTTTCGCAGAAACGTGGCTGGCCTGGTTCACCACGCGGGAAACGGTCTGATAAGAGACAC
CGGCATACTCTGCGACATCGTATAACGTTACTGGTTTCACATTCACCACCCTGAATTGACTCTCTTCCGG
GCGCTATCATGCCATACCGCGAAAGGTTTTGCGCCATTCGATGGTGTCCGGGATCTCGACGCTCTCCCTT
ATGCGACTCCTGCATTAGGAAATTAATACGACTCACTATA
Features (pLannotate 1.2.2; 20 found; start..end, strand, type, name):
      3..27      +  protein_bind   lac operator: The lac repressor binds to the lac operator to inhibit transcription in E. coli. This inhibition can be relieved by adding lactose or isopropyl-β-D-thiogalactopyranoside (IPTG). lac repressor encoded by lacI
     42..64      +  RBS            RBS: efficient ribosome binding site from bacteriophage T7 gene 10 (Olins and Rangwala, 1989)
    214..232     +  promoter       T7 promoter: promoter for bacteriophage T7 RNA polymerase
    233..257     +  protein_bind   lac operator: The lac repressor binds to the lac operator to inhibit transcription in E. coli. This inhibition can be relieved by adding lactose or isopropyl-β-D-thiogalactopyranoside (IPTG). lac repressor encoded by lacI
    300..365     +  CDS            Sncg (fragment): SYUG_MOUSE - Also known as Persyn. Experimental evidence at protein level: Swiss-Prot protein existence level 1. Plays a role in neurofilament network integrity. May be involved in modulating axonal architecture during development and in the adult. In vitro, increases the susceptibility of neurofilament-H to calcium-dependent proteases. May also function in modulating the keratin network in skin. Activates the MAPK and Elk-1 signal transduction pathway (By similarity). From Mus musculus (Mouse).
    432..1139    +  CDS            mNeonGreen: mNeonGreen is a basic (constitutively fluorescent) green/yellow fluorescent protein published in 2013, derived from Branchiostoma lanceolatum. It is reported to be a very rapidly-maturing monomer with moderate acid sensitivity.
   1164..1181    +  CDS            capTEV™ (fragment): composite tag for in vivo biotinylation, TEV protease cleavage, and 6xHis tagging
   1197..1238    +  CDS            S-Tag (fragment): affinity and epitope tag derived from pancreatic ribonuclease A
   1268..1285    +  CDS            SET1 (fragment): solubility-enhancement tag derived from T7 phage gene 10B
   1293..1340    +  terminator     T7 terminator: transcription terminator for bacteriophage T7 RNA polymerase
   1504..1561    +  promoter       AmpR promoter (fragment): bla
   1570..2385    -  CDS            KanR: aminoglycoside phosphotransferase; aph(3')-Ia; confers resistance to kanamycin in bacteria or G418 (Geneticin®) in eukaryotes
   2386..2477    -  promoter       AmpR promoter: bla
   2493..3242    -  rep_origin     RSF ori: Plasmids containing the RSF 1030 origin of replication can be propagated in E. coli cells that contain additional plasmids with compatible origins.
   3325..3389    -  CDS            TcR (fragment): tetracycline efflux protein; tet; confers resistance to tetracycline
   3404..3425    -  protein_bind   CAP binding site: CAP binding activates transcription in the presence of cAMP. E. coli catabolite activator protein
   3438..4520    -  CDS            lacI: lac repressor; lacI; The lac repressor binds to the lac operator to inhibit transcription in E. coli. This inhibition can be relieved by adding lactose or isopropyl-β-D-thiogalactopyranoside (IPTG).
   4521..4598    -  promoter       lacI promoter: lacI
   4606..4641    -  CDS            TcR (fragment): tetracycline efflux protein; tet; confers resistance to tetracycline
   4644..2       +  promoter       T7 promoter (across the origin): promoter for bacteriophage T7 RNA polymerase
