[The description below was written by a language model from this plasmid's Addgene catalogue record and pLannotate feature annotations shown in this document.]
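Description:
pRSFDuet-1_VNp6-mNeongreen is a bacterial expression plasmid built on the Novagen pRSFDuet-1 backbone, a roughly 4.7 kb dual-cassette T7 vector for E. coli. It replicates from the RSF1030 origin, recorded as high copy, which is compatible with other common origins and so allows co-maintenance with additional plasmids. Selection is by kanamycin through an aminoglycoside phosphotransferase gene. The backbone also carries lacI with its own promoter, supplying lac repressor to the lac operators placed next to each of the two T7 promoters. Expression therefore requires a host providing T7 RNA polymerase and is induced with IPTG.

The feature table shows the first T7 promoter/lac operator/RBS unit without an annotated coding sequence, while the insert sits downstream of the second T7 promoter and operator and is followed by the T7 terminator. The insert encodes VNp6, a Vesicle Nucleating peptide, fused to the N-terminus of the monomeric green/yellow fluorescent protein mNeonGreen (from Branchiostoma lanceolatum), with a C-terminal His tag. The short region annotated as a synuclein-family fragment just upstream of mNeonGreen likely corresponds to the VNp sequence, and the small "capTEV" fragment after mNeonGreen probably reflects the 6xHis tag. The partial S-Tag, SET1 and TcR hits appear to be backbone remnants or incidental matches, and the record does not say whether the S-Tag is translated. The cloning sites are not recorded.

According to the record and the associated publication title, the construct is used for high-yield production of recombinant protein packaged into vesicles from E. coli. Here mNeonGreen would serve as a fluorescent cargo, and the His tag could support affinity purification.
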