Addgene plasmid #182388: pRSFDuet-1_VNp6-mNeongreen
Purpose: Bacterial expression of Vesicle Nucleating peptide6-mNeongreen fusion
Depositing lab: Dan Mulvihill. Depositing organization: London and South East University Group (LASE). Publication: High-yield vesicle-packaged recombinant protein production from E. coli. Eastwood TA, Baker K, Streather BR, Allen N, Wang L, Botchway SW, Brown IR, Hiscock JR, Lennon C, Mulvihill DP. Cell Rep Methods. 2023 Feb 2;3(2):100396. doi: 10.1016/j.crmeth.2023.100396. eCollection 2023 Feb 27. PubMed 36936078.
Backbone
  Vector backbone: pRSFDUET-1
  Backbone manufacturer: Novagen
  Vector type: Bacterial Expression
Growth in bacteria
  Bacterial resistance: Kanamycin, 50 μg/mL
  Growth temperature: 37°C
  Growth strain: DH5alpha
  Copy number: High Copy
Gene/Insert
  Gene/Insert name: VNp6-mNeongreen-His
  Species: Branchiostoma lanceolatum
  GenBank ID: UniProtKB: A0A1S4NYF2
  Promoter: T7
  Tag / fusion protein: Vesicle Nucleating peptide (VNp) (N terminal on backbone)
  Cloning method: Restriction Enzyme; 5′ cloning site Unknown (unknown if destroyed); 3′ cloning site Unknown (unknown if destroyed)
Resource information
  A portion of this plasmid was derived from a plasmid made by: Synthetic
Terms and licenses: Academic/Nonprofit Terms; Industry Terms: Not Available to Industry
How to cite: pRSFDuet-1_VNp6-mNeongreen was a gift from Dan Mulvihill (Addgene plasmid # 182388 ; http://n2t.net/addgene:182388 ; RRID:Addgene_182388)
